>Addgene plasmid #124549 | pLenti_Puro_DEST mouse_p65promoter_mouse_p65-Clover | addgene full sequence | sequence record 244617 | Addgene NGS Result
TGTAGTCTTATGCAATACTCTTGTAGTCTTGCAACATGGTAACGATGAGTTAGCAACATGCCTTACAAGG
AGAGAAAAAGCACCGTGCATGCCGATTGGTGGAAGTAAGGTGGTACGATCGTGCCTTATTAGGAAGGCAA
CAGACGGGTCTGACATGGATTGGACGAACCACTGAATTGCCGCATTGCAGAGATATTGTATTTAAGTGCC
TAGCTCGATACATAAACGGGTCTCTCTGGTTAGACCAGATCTGAGCCTGGGAGCTCTCTGGCTAACTAGG
GAACCCACTGCTTAAGCCTCAATAAAGCTTGCCTTGAGTGCTTCAAGTAGTGTGTGCCCGTCTGTTGTGT
GACTCTGGTAACTAGAGATCCCTCAGACCCTTTTAGTCAGTGTGGAAAATCTCTAGCAGTGGCGCCCGAA
CAGGGACTTGAAAGCGAAAGGGAAACCAGAGGAGCTCTCTCGACGCAGGACTCGGCTTGCTGAAGCGCGC
ACGGCAAGAGGCGAGGGGCGGCGACTGGTGAGTACGCCAAAAATTTTGACTAGCGGAGGCTAGAAGGAGA
GAGATGGGTGCGAGAGCGTCAGTATTAAGCGGGGGAGAATTAGATCGCGATGGGAAAAAATTCGGTTAAG
GCCAGGGGGAAAGAAAAAATATAAATTAAAACATATAGTATGGGCAAGCAGGGAGCTAGAACGATTCGCA
GTTAATCCTGGCCTGTTAGAAACATCAGAAGGCTGTAGACAAATACTGGGACAGCTACAACCATCCCTTC
AGACAGGATCAGAAGAACTTAGATCATTATATAATACAGTAGCAACCCTCTATTGTGTGCATCAAAGGAT
AGAGATAAAAGACACCAAGGAAGCTTTAGACAAGATAGAGGAAGAGCAAAACAAAAGTAAGACCACCGCA
CAGCAAGCGGCCGCTGATCTTCAGACCTGGAGGAGGAGATATGAGGGACAATTGGAGAAGTGAATTATAT
AAATATAAAGTAGTAAAAATTGAACCATTAGGAGTAGCACCCACCAAGGCAAAGAGAAGAGTGGTGCAGA
GAGAAAAAAGAGCAGTGGGAATAGGAGCTTTGTTCCTTGGGTTCTTGGGAGCAGCAGGAAGCACTATGGG
CGCAGCGTCAATGACGCTGACGGTACAGGCCAGACAATTATTGTCTGGTATAGTGCAGCAGCAGAACAAT
TTGCTGAGGGCTATTGAGGCGCAACAGCATCTGTTGCAACTCACAGTCTGGGGCATCAAGCAGCTCCAGG
CAAGAATCCTGGCTGTGGAAAGATACCTAAAGGATCAACAGCTCCTGGGGATTTGGGGTTGCTCTGGAAA
ACTCATTTGCACCACTGCTGTGCCTTGGAATGCTAGTTGGAGTAATAAATCTCTGGAACAGATTTGGAAT
CACACGACCTGGATGGAGTGGGACAGAGAAATTAACAATTACACAAGCTTAATACACTCCTTAATTGAAG
AATCGCAAAACCAGCAAGAAAAGAATGAACAAGAATTATTGGAATTAGATAAATGGGCAAGTTTGTGGAA
TTGGTTTAACATAACAAATTGGCTGTGGTATATAAAATTATTCATAATGATAGTAGGAGGCTTGGTAGGT
TTAAGAATAGTTTTTGCTGTACTTTCTATAGTGAATAGAGTTAGGCAGGGATATTCACCATTATCGTTTC
AGACCCACCTCCCAACCCCGAGGGGACCCGACAGGCCCGAAGGAATAGAAGAAGAAGGTGGAGAGAGAGA
CAGAGACAGATCCATTCGATTAGTGAACGGATCTCGACGGTATCGGTTAACTTTTAAAAGAAAAGGGGGG
ATTGGGGGGTACAGTGCAGGGGAAAGAATAGTAGACATAATAGCAACAGACATACAAACTAAAGAATTAC
AAAAACAAATTACAAAATTCAAAATTTTATCGTCCAGTGTGGTGGAATTCTGCAGATATCAACAAGTTTG
TACAAAAAAGCAGGCTTTAAAGGAACCAATTCAGTCGACTGGATCTCGAGCTCAAGCTTCGAATTCTGCA
GTCGACGGTACCGCGGGCCCGGGATCCACCGGCCGGTCGCCACCATGATTATCGACTCTTAACTGATGGG
CCATCTCTCCAGCCTGCAACCATCCTTTTTTAAAGAGCATCTTCTGTAGTTCTGGATGGGTTCAAACTAT
GTAGAGGAGGATGACGTTGAACGTCTGACCCCATGAGCGCTGGGATTACTGGAGCATCCTGGAGTCAGAG
ATCAAATCCCAGCTTCCTGCAACGTTATGCAAAAACTACTGAGTTCTCATTTCTAGCCTTTACTTTTTAG
TAAGGACGCTGGTATTCATATTAACTTAAATTGTAACTATATGTGTTTTTACAAGTGGTTCATGTGAGGA
CCAATGATGGCTGTGTGCCATTAATTGGAGATTATATTCATTCTGTCGCCTTGACATCCGCCCTCGCAAA
ATATTAAACTGCTTTTTCTAATCTGCGCCAAGTGAGAAACTGAAATGAGTGGGAGGGGCGTAACTATTTT
CACTTTTGTCTTCCTGTTTTTTTCAGAGCCTGGGAAAGCAATTCAGAATTTCCAATCTTTTCCAATTCCC
ACATGATTTCCTAATTTAGAGAAAATAAGTCTTTCTCTGAGTGCTGAAACCTCCTGTGGCCCGGGAGGCG
CCTCCTCCTTCTGGCATAGTGGAGGCAGCCTGATGTGTTGCGTCCTCCGGCCAGAGTCCCCACACTCAAT
CTGCACACCTGCCCTTGGCTTAGATGGCAATTTTTGCTCCCTACAAACGCTTTCCTCATTGGAGCCTGGA
CTCCTGGGAGGCCTTGAAGGAGATGTTCACGGTGTGACCCTAGCTGGTTCCGGAGATCCCTAAAGATCTA
AACCTTAGCAGACAGCACCTATGTGTGCAGACGAAGCCCTGGGGCTCTTCCAGCACTCATGGCTCTCAGG
GACTCTTAGAGGTACAGGTGTCTGCCTAGTCCTCGGTCTGCCCCTCTACCCTAAGGCCTGTCGGATGCAG
CACGCTCGCTCCGCGAAGCACTCCTGCGCGCAGCCGGATCTAGGTTGGGGAGCATGTGGCCCGTAGCACG
CGGGTCCCCAGAAGGCCCCTGCACGCTTAGGAAAACGTGTGGAATTCAGTCACTGGCCTCCGCGGGAGCA
GCAGGCCTGGGCCTCTCCCTGCGCAGGGCGAATGGCCGCAGCCTGCCACCAGCCCTGGCTCGGCTCCAGT
CCCGGCCAGGGTGACATCACCAAACTCCTGAGATCAGAGCGGGGCGGGGAACGGGACCCGAAATCCCCTA
AAAACAGAGTGAGTAATCGCGGGCCCGCCCTCCAGGCGGGGCCGGGAACGGGACCGGGACCCCGAGCGAG
CCGCGCTGCGGAGCTTGTAGTCGGGCCGGCCTCGGGACAAACAGCCTCGGCGTCCTCCCGCCGCGCTGCG
GTGTCCCCGCCCGCGCGCCCGCCGCACACCTTCCGCGCCCAGCGTGAGTCGCGCACCTGCTCTCGTCTAG
ACCTGACCATGGACGATCTGTTTCCCCTCATCTTTCCCTCAGAGCCAGCCCAGGCTTCTGGGCCTTATGT
GGAGATCATCGAACAGCCGAAGCAACGGGGCATGCGATTCCGCTATAAATGCGAGGGGCGCTCAGCGGGC
AGTATTCCTGGCGAGAGAAGCACAGATACCACCAAGACACACCCCACCATCAAGATCAATGGCTACACAG
GACCAGGAACAGTTCGAATCTCCCTGGTCACCAAGGATCCACCTCACCGGCCTCATCCACATGAACTTGT
GGGGAAGGACTGCCGGGATGGCTACTATGAGGCTGACCTCTGCCCAGACCGCAGTATCCATAGCTTCCAG
AACCTGGGGATCCAGTGTGTGAAGAAGCGAGACCTGGAGCAAGCCATTAGCCAGCGAATCCAGACCAACA
ATAACCCCTTTCACGTTCCTATAGAGGAGCAGCGCGGGGACTATGACTTGAATGCAGTGCGCCTCTGCTT
CCAGGTGACAGTGCGGGACCCAGCAGGCAGGCCCCTCCTCCTGACCCCTGTCCTCTCACATCCGATTTTT
GATAACCGGGCCCCCAACACTGCCGAGCTCAAGATCTGCCGAGTAAACCGGAACTCTGGGAGCTGCCTCG
GTGGGGATGAGATCTTCTTGCTGTGCGACAAGGTGCAGAAAGAAGACATTGAGGTGTATTTCACGGGACC
AGGCTGGGAGGCACGAGGCTCCTTTTCTCAAGCTGATGTGCATCGGCAAGTGGCCATTGTGTTCCGGACT
CCTCCGTACGCCGACCCCAGCCTCCAGGCTCCTGTTCGAGTCTCCATGCAGCTACGGCGGCCTTCTGATC
GCGAGCTCAGTGAGCCCATGGAGTTCCAGTACTTGCCAGACACAGATGATCGCCACCGGATTGAAGAGAA
GCGCAAAAGGACCTATGAGACCTTCAAGAGTATCATGAAGAAGAGTCCTTTCAATGGACCAACTGAACCC
CGGCCTCCAACCCGGCGTATTGCTGTGCCTACCCGAAACTCAACTTCTGTCCCCAAGCCAGCCCCGCAGC
CCTACACCTTCCCAGCATCCCTCAGCACCATCAACTTTGATGAGTTTTCCCCCATGCTGTTACCATCAGG
GCAGATCTCAAACCAGGCCCTGGCCTTAGCACCGTCCTCTGCCCCAGTCCTTGCCCAGACCATGGTCCCT
TCCTCAGCCATGGTACCTCTGGCTCAGCCCCCAGCTCCTGCCCCAGTTCTAACCCCGGGTCCTCCCCAGT
CCCTGTCTGCACCTGTTCCAAAGAGCACCCAGGCTGGGGAAGGCACGCTGTCGGAAGCCCTGCTGCACCT
GCAGTTTGATGCTGATGAAGACTTGGGGGCCTTGCTTGGCAACAGCACAGACCCAGGAGTGTTCACAGAC
CTGGCATCTGTGGACAACTCAGAGTTTCAGCAGCTCCTGAACCAGGGTGTGTCCATGTCTCACTCCACAG
CTGAGCCCATGCTGATGGAGTACCCTGAAGCTATAACTCGCCTGGTGACAGGGTCCCAGAGGCCCCCTGA
CCCAGCTCCCACACCCCTGGGGACCTCGGGGCTTCCCAATGGTCTCTCCGGAGATGAAGACTTCTCCTCC
ATTGCGGACATGGACTTCTCTGCTCTTTTGAGTCAGATCAGCTCCACCCATGGGCATGGCACCGGCAGCA
CCGGCAGCGGCAGCTCATCCGGAACTAGTATGGTGAGCAAGGGCGAGGAGCTGTTCACCGGGGTGGTGCC
CATCCTGGTCGAGCTGGACGGCGACGTAAACGGCCACAAGTTCAGCGTCCGCGGCGAGGGCGAGGGCGAT
GCCACCAACGGCAAGCTGACCCTGAAGTTCATCTGCACCACCGGCAAGCTGCCCGTGCCCTGGCCCACCC
TCGTGACCACCTTCGGCTACGGCGTGGCCTGCTTCAGCCGCTACCCCGACCACATGAAGCAGCACGACTT
CTTCAAGTCCGCCATGCCCGAAGGCTACGTCCAGGAGCGCACCATCTCTTTCAAGGACGACGGTACCTAC
AAGACCCGCGCCGAGGTGAAGTTCGAGGGCGACACCCTGGTGAACCGCATCGAGCTGAAGGGCATCGACT
TCAAGGAGGACGGCAACATCCTGGGGCACAAGCTGGAGTACAACTTCAACAGCCACAACGTCTATATCAC
GGCCGACAAGCAGAAGAACGGCATCAAGGCTAACTTCAAGATCCGCCACAACGTTGAGGACGGCAGCGTG
CAGCTCGCCGACCACTACCAGCAGAACACCCCCATCGGCGACGGCCCCGTGCTGCTGCCCGACAACCACT
ACCTGAGCCATCAGTCCGCCCTGAGCAAAGACCCCAACGAGAAGCGCGATCACATGGTCCTGCTGGAGTT
CGTGACCGCCGCCTAAGCGGCCGCACTCGAGATATCTAGACCCAGCTTTCTTGTACAAAGTGGTTGATAT
CCAGCACAGTGGCGGCCGCTCGACAATCAACCTCTGGATTACAAAATTTGTGAAAGATTGACTGGTATTC
TTAACTATGTTGCTCCTTTTACGCTATGTGGATACGCTGCTTTAATGCCTTTGTATCATGCTATTGCTTC
CCGTATGGCTTTCATTTTCTCCTCCTTGTATAAATCCTGGTTGCTGTCTCTTTATGAGGAGTTGTGGCCC
GTTGTCAGGCAACGTGGCGTGGTGTGCACTGTGTTTGCTGACGCAACCCCCACTGGTTGGGGCATTGCCA
CCACCTGTCAGCTCCTTTCCGGGACTTTCGCTTTCCCCCTCCCTATTGCCACGGCGGAACTCATCGCCGC
CTGCCTTGCCCGCTGCTGGACAGGGGCTCGGCTGTTGGGCACTGACAATTCCGTGGTGTTGTCGGGGAAG
CTGACGTCCTTTCCATGGCTGCTCGCCTGTGTTGCCACCTGGATTCTGCGCGGGACGTCCTTCTGCTACG
TCCCTTCGGCCCTCAATCCAGCGGACCTTCCTTCCCGCGGCCTGCTGCCGGCTCTGCGGCCTCTTCCGCG
TCTTCGCCTTCGCCCTCAGACGAGTCGGATCTCCCTTTGGGCCGCCTCCCCGCCTGGAATTCTACCGGGT
AGGGGAGGCGCTTTTCCCAAGGCAGTCTGGAGCATGCGCTTTAGCAGCCCCGCTGGGCACTTGGCGCTAC
ACAAGTGGCCTCTGGCCTCGCACACATTCCACATCCACCGGTAGGCGCCAACCGGCTCCGTTCTTTGGTG
GCCCCTTCGCGCCACCTTCTACTCCTCCCCTAGTCAGGAAGTTCCCCCCCGCCCCGCAGCTCGCGTCGTG
CAGGACGTGACAAATGGAAGTAGCACGTCTCACTAGTCTCGTGCAGATGGACAGCACCGCTGAGCAATGG
AAGCGGGTAGGCCTTTGGGGCAGCGGCCAATAGCAGCTTTGCTCCTTCGCTTTCTGGGCTCAGAGGCTGG
GAAGGGGTGGGTCCGGGGGCGGGCTCAGGGGCGGGCTCAGGGGCGGGGCGGGCGCCCGAAGGTCCTCCGG
AGGCCCGGCATTCTGCACGCTTCAAAAGCGCACGTCTGCCGCGCTGTTCTCCTCTTCCTCATCTCCGGGC
CTTTCGACCTGCAGCCCAAGCTTACCATGACCGAGTACAAGCCCACGGTGCGCCTCGCCACCCGCGACGA
CGTCCCCAGGGCCGTACGCACCCTCGCCGCCGCGTTCGCCGACTACCCCGCCACGCGCCACACCGTCGAT
CCGGACCGCCACATCGAGCGGGTCACCGAGCTGCAAGAACTCTTCCTCACGCGCGTCGGGCTCGACATCG
GCAAGGTGTGGGTCGCGGACGACGGCGCCGCGGTGGCGGTCTGGACCACGCCGGAGAGCGTCGAAGCGGG
GGCGGTGTTCGCCGAGATCGGCCCGCGCATGGCCGAGTTGAGCGGTTCCCGGCTGGCCGCGCAGCAACAG
ATGGAAGGCCTCCTGGCGCCGCACCGGCCCAAGGAGCCCGCGTGGTTCCTGGCCACCGTCGGCGTCTCGC
CCGACCACCAGGGCAAGGGTCTGGGCAGCGCCGTCGTGCTCCCCGGAGTGGAGGCGGCCGAGCGCGCCGG
GGTGCCCGCCTTCCTGGAGACCTCCGCGCCCCGCAACCTCCCCTTCTACGAGCGGCTCGGCTTCACCGTC
ACCGCCGACGTCGAGGTGCCCGAAGGACCGCGCACCTGGTGCATGACCCGCAAGCCCGGTGCCTGACGCC
CGCCCCACGACCCGCAGCGCCCGACCGAAAGGAGCGCACGACCCCATGCATCTCGAGGGCCCGGTACCTT
TAAGACCAATGACTTACAAGGCAGCTGTAGATCTTAGCCACTTTTTAAAAGAAAAGGGGGGACTGGAAGG
GCTAGCTCACTCCCAACGAAGACAAGATCTGCTTTTTGCTTGTACTGGGTCTCTCTGGTTAGACCAGATC
TGAGCCTGGGAGCTCTCTGGCTAACTAGGGAACCCACTGCTTAAGCCTCAATAAAGCTTGCCTTGAGTGC
TTCAAGTAGTGTGTGCCCGTCTGTTGTGTGACTCTGGTAACTAGAGATCCCTCAGACCCTTTTAGTCAGT
GTGGAAAATCTCTAGCAGTAGTAGTTCATGTCATCTTATTATTCAGTATTTATAACTTGCAAAGAAATGA
ATATCAGAGAGTGAGAGGAACTTGTTTATTGCAGCTTATAATGGTTACAAATAAAGCAATAGCATCACAA
ATTTCACAAATAAAGCATTTTTTTCACTGCATTCTAGTTGTGGTTTGTCCAAACTCATCAATGTATCTTA
TCATGTCTGGCTCTAGCTATCCCGCCCCTAACTCCGCCCATCCCGCCCCTAACTCCGCCCAGTTCCGCCC
ATTCTCCGCCCCATGGCTGACTAATTTTTTTTATTTATGCAGAGGCCGAGGCCGCCTCGGCCTCTGAGCT
ATTCCAGAAGTAGTGAGGAGGCTTTTTTGGAGGCCTAGGGACGTACCCAATTCGCCCTATAGTGAGTCGT
ATTACGCGCGCTCACTGGCCGTCGTTTTACAACGTCGTGACTGGGAAAACCCTGGCGTTACCCAACTTAA
TCGCCTTGCAGCACATCCCCCTTTCGCCAGCTGGCGTAATAGCGAAGAGGCCCGCACCGATCGCCCTTCC
CAACAGTTGCGCAGCCTGAATGGCGAATGGG
[124 nt withheld, positions 8642-8765]
C
[91 nt withheld, positions 8767-8857]
A
[49 nt withheld, positions 8859-8907]
CCTTTGACGTTGGAGTCCACGTTCTTT
[37 nt withheld, positions 8935-8971]
ACCCTATCTCGGTCTATTCTTTTGATTTATAAGGGATTTTGCCGATTTCGGCCTATTGGTTAAAAAATGA
GCTGATTTAACAAAAATTTAACGCGAATTTTAACAAAATATTAACGCTTACAATTTAGGTGGCACTTTTC
GGGGAAATGTGCGCGGAACCCCTATTTGTTTATTTTTCTAAATACATTCAAATATGTATCCGCTCATGAG
ACAATAACCCTGATAAATGCTTCAATAATATTGAAAAAGGAAGAGTATGAGTATTCAACATTTCCGTGTC
GCCCTTATTCCCTTTTTTGCGGCATTTTGCCTTCCTGTTTTTGCTCACCCAGAAACGCTGGTGAAAGTAA
AAGATGCTGAAGATCAGTTGGGTGCACGAGTGGGTTACATCGAACTGGATCTCAACAGCGGTAAGATCCT
TGAGAGTTTTCGCCCCGAAGAACGTTTTCCAATGATGAGCACTTTTAAAGTTCTGCTATGTGGCGCGGTA
TTATCCCGTATTGACGCCGGGCAAGAGCAACTCGGTCGCCGCATACACTATTCTCAGAATGACTTGGTTG
AGTACTCACCAGTCACAGAAAAGCATCTTACGGATGGCATGACAGTAAGAGAATTATGCAGTGCTGCCAT
AACCATGAGTGATAACACTGCGGCCAACTTACTTCTGACAACGATCGGAGGACCGAAGGAGCTAACCGCT
TTTTTGCACAACATGGGGGATCATGTAACTCGCCTTGATCGTTGGGAACCGGAGCTGAATGAAGCCATAC
CAAACGACGAGCGTGACACCACGATGCCTGTAGCAATGGCAACAACGTTGCGCAAACTATTAACTGGCGA
ACTACTTACTCTAGCTTCCCGGCAACAATTAATAGACTGGATGGAGGCGGATAAAGTTGCAGGACCACTT
CTGCGCTCGGCCCTTCCGGCTGGCTGGTTTATTGCTGATAAATCTGGAGCCGGTGAGCGTGGGTCTCGCG
GTATCATTGCAGCACTGGGGCCAGATGGTAAGCCCTCCCGTATCGTAGTTATCTACACGACGGGGAGTCA
GGCAACTATGGATGAACGAAATAGACAGATCGCTGAGATAGGTGCCTCACTGATTAAGCATTGGTAACTG
TCAGACCAAGTTTACTCATATATACTTTAGATTGATTTAAAACTTCATTTTTAATTTAAAAGGATCTAGG
TGAAGATCCTTTTTGATAATCTCATGACCAAAATCCCTTAACGTGAGTTTTCGTTCCACTGAGCGTCAGA
CCCCGTAGAAAAGATCAAAGGATCTTCTTGAGATCCTTTTTTTCTGCGCGTAATCTGCTGCTTGCAAACA
AAAAAACCACCGCTACCAGCGGTGGTTTGTTTGCCGGATCAAGAGCTACCAACTCTTTTTCCGAAGGTAA
CTGGCTTCAGCAGAGCGCAGATACCAAATACTGTTCTTCTAGTGTAGCCGTAGTTAGGCCACCACTTCAA
GAACTCTGTAGCACCGCCTACATACCTCGCTCTGCTAATCCTGTTACCAGTGGCTGCTGCCAGTGGCGAT
AAGTCGTGTCTTACCGGGTTGGACTCAAGACGATAGTTACCGGATAAGGCGCAGCGGTCGGGCTGAACGG
GGGGTTCGTGCACACAGCCCAGCTTGGAGCGAACGACCTACACCGAACTGAGATACCTACAGCGTGAGCT
ATGAGAAAGCGCCACGCTTCCCGAAGGGAGAAAGGCGGACAGGTATCCGGTAAGCGGCAGGGTCGGAACA
GGAGAGCGCACGAGGGAGCTTCCAGGGGGAAACGCCTGGTATCTTTATAGTCCTGTCGGGTTTCGCCACC
TCTGACTTGAGCGTCGATTTTTGTGATGCTCGTCAGGGGGGCGGAGCCTATGGAAAAACGCCAGCAACGC
GGCCTTTTTACGGTTCCTGGCCTTTTGCTGGCCTTTTGCTCACATGTTCTTTCCTGCGTTATCCCCTGAT
TCTGTGGATAACCGTATTACCGCCTTTGAGTGAGCTGATACCGCTCGCCGCAGCCGAACGACCGAGCGCA
GCGAGTCAGTGAGCGAGGAAGCGGAAGAGCGCCCAATACGCAAACCGCCTCTCCCCGCGCGTTGGCCGAT
TCATTAATGCAGCTGGCACGACAGGTTTCCCGACTGGAAAGCGGGCAGTGAGCGCAACGCAATTAATGTG
AGTTAGCTCACTCATTAGGCACCCCAGGCTTTACACTTTATGCTTCCGGCTCGTATGTTGTGTGGAATTG
TGAGCGGATAACAATTTCACACAGGAAACAGCTATGACCATGATTACGCCAAGCGCGCAATTAACCCTCA
CTAAAGGGAACAAAAGCTGGAGCTGCAAGCTTAA
Features (pLannotate 1.2.2; 31 found; start..end, strand, type, name):
      1..227     +  promoter       RSV promoter: Rous sarcoma virus enhancer/promoter
    228..408     +  LTR            5' LTR (truncated): truncated 5' long terminal repeat (LTR) from HIV-1
    455..580     +  misc_feature   HIV-1 Ψ: packaging signal of human immunodeficiency virus type 1
    564..927     +  CDS            HIV-1 gag (fragment): gag protein from human immunodeficiency virus 1; gag
   1073..1306    +  misc_feature   RRE: The Rev response element (RRE) of HIV-1 allows for Rev-dependent mRNA export from the nucleus to the cytoplasm.
   1683..1783    +  CDS            Rev (fragment): human immunodeficiency virus 1 (HIV-1) Rev protein; rev; enhances nuclear export of unspliced and incompletely spliced viral mRNAs
   1802..1918    +  misc_feature   cPPT/CTS: central polypurine tract and central termination sequence of HIV-1
   1952..1976    +  protein_bind   attB1: mutant version of attB; recombination site for the Gateway® BP reaction BP Clonase™
   2005..2057    +  misc_feature   MCS: multiple cloning site
   3509..5155    +  CDS            Rela: TF65_MOUSE - Also known as Nfkb3. Experimental evidence at protein level: Swiss-Prot protein existence level 1. NF-kappa-B is a pleiotropic transcription factor present in almost all cell types and is the endpoint of a series of signal transduction events that are initiated by a vast array of stimuli related to many biological processes such as inflammation, immunity, differentiation, cell growth, tumorigenesis and apoptosis. NF-kappa-B is a homo- or heterodimeric complex formed by the Rel-like domain- containing proteins RELA/p65, RELB, NFKB1/p105, NFKB1/p50, REL and NFKB2/p52. The heterodime
   5162..5196    +  CDS            TDsmURFP (fragment): monomeric tandem dimer of a small ultra-red fluorescent protein derived from a cyanobacterial phycobiliprotein (Rodriguez et al., 2016)
   5210..5893    +  CDS            Clover: Clover is a basic (constitutively fluorescent) green/yellow fluorescent protein published in 2012, derived from Aequorea victoria. It is reported to be a rapidly-maturing weak dimer with high acid sensitivity.
   5920..5944    -  protein_bind   attB2: mutant version of attB; recombination site for the Gateway® BP reaction BP Clonase™
   5975..6563    +  misc_feature   WPRE: woodchuck hepatitis virus posttranscriptional regulatory element
   6577..7076    +  promoter       PGK promoter: mouse phosphoglycerate kinase 1 promoter
   7097..7696    +  CDS            PuroR: puromycin N-acetyltransferase; pac from Streptomyces alboniger; confers resistance to puromycin
   7764..7901    +  CDS            nef (fragment): NEF_HV1LA - Experimental evidence at protein level: Swiss-Prot protein existence level 1. Extracellular Nef protein targets CD4(+) T-lymphocytes for apoptosis by interacting with CXCR4 surface receptors. From Human immunodeficiency virus type 1 group M subtype B (isolate Lai) (HIV-1).
   7887..8067    +  LTR            5' LTR (truncated): truncated 5' long terminal repeat (LTR) from HIV-1
   8139..8260    +  polyA_signal   SV40 poly(A) signal: SV40 polyadenylation signal
   8300..8435    +  rep_origin     SV40 ori: SV40 origin of replication
   8456..8474    -  promoter       T7 promoter: promoter for bacteriophage T7 RNA polymerase
   8482..8637    +  CDS            lacZα (fragment): LacZα fragment of β-galactosidase; lacZ fragment
   8642..9070    +  rep_origin     f1 ori (sequence partly withheld): f1 bacteriophage origin of replication; arrow indicates direction of (+) strand synthesis
   9123..9227    +  promoter       AmpR promoter: bla
   9228..10088   +  CDS            AmpR: β-lactamase; bla; confers resistance to ampicillin, carbenicillin, and related antibiotics
  10259..10847   +  rep_origin     ori: high-copy-number ColE1/pMB1/pBR322/pUC origin of replication
  11030..11122   +  CDS            lacI (fragment): lac repressor; lacI; The lac repressor binds to the lac operator to inhibit transcription in E. coli. This inhibition can be relieved by adding lactose or isopropyl-β-D-thiogalactopyranoside (IPTG).
  11135..11156   +  protein_bind   CAP binding site: CAP binding activates transcription in the presence of cAMP. E. coli catabolite activator protein
  11171..11201   +  promoter       lac promoter: promoter for the E. coli lac operon
  11205..11227   +  protein_bind   lac operator (fragment): The lac repressor binds to the lac operator to inhibit transcription in E. coli. This inhibition can be relieved by adding lactose or isopropyl-β-D-thiogalactopyranoside (IPTG). lac repressor encoded by lacI
  11270..11288   +  promoter       T3 promoter: promoter for bacteriophage T3 RNA polymerase
