[The description below was written by a language model from this plasmid's Addgene catalogue record and pLannotate feature annotations shown in this document.]
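Description:
pLenti_Puro_DEST mouse_p65promoter_mouse_p65-Clover is an HIV-1-based lentiviral expression vector of about 11.3 kb, built by Gateway recombination into the pLenti_Puro_DEST backbone. It carries the layout typical of third-generation transfer plasmids. An RSV promoter drives a truncated 5' LTR, followed by the Ψ packaging signal with a gag fragment, the Rev response element for Rev-dependent nuclear export of the genomic RNA, and the cPPT/CTS. A second truncated LTR and an SV40 polyadenylation signal close the viral unit. In bacteria the plasmid is maintained through a high-copy ColE1/pUC-type origin and selected with ampicillin (AmpR). An f1 origin, an SV40 origin and remnants of lac, T7 and T3 elements from the parental cloning vector are also present.

The payload lies between attB1 and attB2 sites and is a 3.8 kb mouse insert. The catalogue describes it as the p65 promoter followed by the p65 (Rela) coding sequence, fused at its C terminus to the green/yellow fluorescent protein Clover. The feature table does not annotate the promoter itself, but an unannotated stretch of roughly 1.4 kb upstream of the Rela CDS is consistent with it. A short segment between Rela and Clover, matched by the annotation software to an unrelated fluorescent protein fragment, is most likely just a linker. A WPRE downstream of the fusion enhances transcript expression, and a separate PGK promoter–PuroR cassette allows puromycin selection of transduced mammalian cells.

Using the p65 promoter rather than a strong viral promoter suggests an aim of near-native reporter levels, though the record does not say so. The associated publication title points to use in live-cell imaging of NF-κB signalling dynamics in single cells.
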