Addgene plasmid #124549: pLenti_Puro_DEST mouse_p65promoter_mouse_p65-Clover
Purpose: Lentiviral vector to express p65-Clover under p65 promoter (With puromycin resistance)
Depositing lab: Markus Covert. Depositing organization: Stanford University. Publication: Measuring Signaling and RNA-Seq in the Same Cell Links Gene Expression to Dynamic Patterns of NF-kappaB Activation. Lane K, Van Valen D, DeFelice MM, Macklin DN, Kudo T, Jaimovich A, Carr A, Meyer T, Pe'er D, Boutet SC, Covert MW. Cell Syst. 2017 Apr 26;4(4):458-469.e5. doi: 10.1016/j.cels.2017.03.010. Epub 2017 Apr 5. PubMed 28396000.
Backbone
  Vector backbone: pLenti _Puro_DEST
  Backbone size w/o insert (bp): 7475
  Total vector size (bp): 11302
  Vector type: Mammalian Expression, Lentiviral
  Selectable markers: Puromycin
Growth in bacteria
  Bacterial resistance: Ampicillin, 100 μg/mL
  Growth temperature: 30°C
  Growth strain: NEB Stable
  Copy number: Unknown
Gene/Insert
  Gene/Insert name: p65 promoter- p65 CDS-Clover
  Species: M. musculus (mouse)
  Insert size (bp): 3827
  Tag / fusion protein: Clover (C terminal on insert)
Terms and licenses: Academic/Nonprofit Terms; Industry Terms: Not Available to Industry
How to cite: pLenti_Puro_DEST mouse_p65promoter_mouse_p65-Clover was a gift from Markus Covert (Addgene plasmid # 124549 ; http://n2t.net/addgene:124549 ; RRID:Addgene_124549)
